Addgene plasmid #142719: TFORF1032
Purpose: Lentiviral vector for overexpressing transcription factor ORFs with unique 24-bp barcodes. Barcodes facilitate identification of transcription factors in pooled screens.
Depositing lab: Feng Zhang. Depositing organization: Broad Institute. Publication: A transcription factor atlas of directed differentiation. Joung J, Ma S, Tay T, Geiger-Schuller KR, Kirchgatterer PC, Verdine VK, Guo B, Arias-Garcia MA, Allen WE, Singh A, Kuksenko O, Abudayyeh OO, Gootenberg JS, Fu Z, Macrae RK, Buenrostro JD, Regev A, Zhang F. Cell. 2023 Jan 5;186(1):209-229.e26. doi: 10.1016/j.cell.2022.11.026. PubMed 36608654.
Backbone
  Vector backbone: pLX_TRC317
  Backbone manufacturer: Broad Institute Genetic Perturbation Platform
  Backbone size w/o insert (bp): 8264
  Vector type: Mammalian Expression, Lentiviral
  Selectable markers: Puromycin
Growth in bacteria
  Bacterial resistance: Ampicillin, 100 μg/mL
  Growth temperature: 37°C
  Growth strain: NEB Stable
  Copy number: High Copy
Gene/Insert
  Gene/Insert name: RARG
  Species: H. sapiens (human)
  Insert size (bp): 1250
  Entrez Gene: RARG (a.k.a. NR1B3, RARC)
  Promoter: EF1a
  Cloning method: Unknown
  Sequencing primers: 5′ GGGTGGAGACTGAAGTTAGGCCAG; 3′ CACATAGCGTAAAAGGAGCAACATAG
Terms and licenses: Academic/Nonprofit Terms; Industry Terms: Not Available to Industry
Depositor comments: NM_001243730,ENST00000394426 . The transcription factor ORF portion of this plasmid was synthesized by Genewiz. Please test multiple small colonies in case of plasmid recombination. To make this collection available in a timely manner, a portion of this collection was not fully sequenced by Addgene. If an Addgene verified full plasmid sequence is not available, please contact us prior to placing an order to request the full sequence.
How to cite: TFORF1032 was a gift from Feng Zhang (Addgene plasmid # 142719 ; http://n2t.net/addgene:142719 ; RRID:Addgene_142719)
