[The description below was written by a language model from this plasmid's Addgene catalogue record and the feature table of its GenBank file.]
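Description:
TFORF1032 is a lentiviral mammalian expression plasmid built on the pLX_TRC317 backbone, belonging to a barcoded collection of transcription factor open reading frames (the Multiplexed Overexpression of Regulatory Factors collection). It carries human RARG, the retinoic acid receptor gamma (also known as NR1B3 or RARC), as a synthesized insert of about 1.25 kb in a 9,514 bp circular construct. In bacteria it is maintained by a high-copy ColE1/pUC-type origin with ampicillin resistance from beta-lactamase; an f1 origin is also present. The depositor notes that recombination can occur during propagation, which is common for plasmids carrying LTR repeats.

The viral genome is of the third-generation, self-inactivating type. An RSV promoter drives a truncated HIV-1 5' LTR, followed by the Psi packaging signal, the Rev response element, and a cPPT/CTS, and it ends with a U3-deleted 3' LTR followed by an SV40 polyadenylation signal. Within this unit, an SV40 early promoter expresses puromycin N-acetyltransferase for selection of transduced cells. Downstream, the human EF-1-alpha promoter, including its first intron, drives the ORF through a consensus Kozak sequence, and a WPRE follows to enhance transcript stability and expression. The feature table does not annotate the RARG coding region or the barcode, but the unannotated interval between the Kozak sequence and the WPRE matches the stated insert size. Each plasmid in the collection carries a unique 24-bp barcode, so that the transcription factor can be identified by sequencing in pooled overexpression screens, such as those probing directed differentiation. The record notes that part of the collection was not fully sequence-verified by the repository.
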