LOCUS       Exported 9514 bp ds-DNA circular SYN 13-MAY-2021
DEFINITION  Lentiviral vector for overexpressing transcription factor ORFs with
            unique 24-bp barcodes. Barcodes facilitate identification of
            transcription factors in pooled screens..
ACCESSION   .
VERSION     .
KEYWORDS    TFORF1032
SOURCE      synthetic DNA construct
  ORGANISM  synthetic DNA construct
REFERENCE   1 (bases 1 to 9514)
  AUTHORS   Joung J, Zhang F
  TITLE     Multiplexed Overexpression of Regulatory Factors (MORF) Collection
  JOURNAL   unpublished
REFERENCE   2 (bases 1 to 9514)
  AUTHORS   .
  TITLE     Direct Submission
  JOURNAL   Exported May 13, 2021 from SnapGene Server 1.1.58
            http://www.snapgene.com
FEATURES             Location/Qualifiers
     source          1..9514
                     /organism="synthetic DNA construct"
                     /mol_type="other DNA"
     promoter        1..1179
                     /label=EF-1-alpha promoter
                     /note="strong constitutive promoter for human elongation
                     factor EF-1-alpha"
     intron          232..1170
                     /label=EF-1-alpha intron A
                     /note="intron upstream of the start codon of human
                     EF-1-alpha"
     primer_bind     1127..1147
                     /label=EF1a-F
                     /note="Human elongation factor-1a promoter, forward primer"
     regulatory      1190..1199
                     /regulatory_class="other"
                     /note="vertebrate consensus sequence for strong initiation
                     of translation (Kozak, 1987)"
     misc_feature    2452..3040
                     /label=WPRE
                     /note="woodchuck hepatitis virus posttranscriptional
                     regulatory element"
     primer_bind     complement(2505..2525)
                     /label=WPRE-R
                     /note="WPRE, reverse primer"
     CDS             complement(2923..2934)
                     /codon_start=1
                     /product="Factor Xa recognition and cleavage site"
                     /label=Factor Xa site
                     /translation="IEGR"
     LTR             3112..3345
                     /label=3' LTR (Delta-U3)
                     /note="self-inactivating 3' long terminal repeat (LTR) from
                     HIV-1"
     polyA_signal    3423..3544
                     /label=SV40 poly(A) signal
                     /note="SV40 polyadenylation signal"
     primer_bind     complement(3460..3479)
                     /label=SV40pA-R
                     /note="SV40 polyA, reverse primer"
     primer_bind     3514..3533
                     /label=EBV-rev
                     /note="SV40 polyA terminator, reverse primer"
     rep_origin      3584..3719
                     /label=SV40 ori
                     /note="SV40 origin of replication"
     primer_bind     complement(3739..3758)
                     /label=T7
                     /note="T7 promoter, forward primer"
     promoter        complement(3740..3758)
                     /label=T7 promoter
                     /note="promoter for bacteriophage T7 RNA polymerase"
     primer_bind     complement(3768..3785)
                     /label=M13 Forward
                     /note="In lacZ gene. Also called M13-F20 or M13 (-21)
                     Forward"
     primer_bind     complement(3768..3784)
                     /label=M13 fwd
                     /note="common sequencing primer, one of multiple similar
                     variants"
     primer_bind     complement(3777..3799)
                     /label=M13/pUC Forward
                     /note="In lacZ gene"
     rep_origin      3926..4381
                     /direction=RIGHT
                     /label=f1 ori
                     /note="f1 bacteriophage origin of replication; arrow
                     indicates direction of (+) strand synthesis"
     primer_bind     complement(4013..4032)
                     /label=F1ori-R
                     /note="F1 origin, reverse primer"
     primer_bind     4223..4244
                     /label=F1ori-F
                     /note="F1 origin, forward primer"
     promoter        4407..4511
                     /gene="bla"
                     /label=AmpR promoter
     CDS             4512..5372
                     /codon_start=1
                     /gene="bla"
                     /product="beta-lactamase"
                     /label=AmpR
                     /note="confers resistance to ampicillin, carbenicillin, and
                     related antibiotics"
                     /translation="MSIQHFRVALIPFFAAFCLPVFAHPETLVKVKDAEDQLGARVGYI
                     ELDLNSGKILESFRPEERFPMMSTFKVLLCGAVLSRIDAGQEQLGRRIHYSQNDLVEYS
                     PVTEKHLTDGMTVRELCSAAITMSDNTAANLLLTTIGGPKELTAFLHNMGDHVTRLDRW
                     EPELNEAIPNDERDTTMPVAMATTLRKLLTGELLTLASRQQLIDWMEADKVAGPLLRSA
                     LPAGWFIADKSGAGERGSRGIIAALGPDGKPSRIVVIYTTGSQATMDERNRQIAEIGAS
                     LIKHW"
     primer_bind     complement(4730..4749)
                     /label=Amp-R
                     /note="Ampicillin resistance gene, reverse primer"
     rep_origin      5543..6131
                     /direction=RIGHT
                     /label=ori
                     /note="high-copy-number ColE1/pMB1/pBR322/pUC origin of
                     replication"
     primer_bind     6032..6051
                     /label=pBR322ori-F
                     /note="pBR322 origin, forward primer"
     primer_bind     6285..6302
                     /label=L4440
                     /note="L4440 vector, forward primer"
     protein_bind    6419..6440
                     /label=CAP binding site
                     /bound_moiety="E. coli catabolite activator protein"
                     /note="CAP binding activates transcription in the presence
                     of cAMP."
     promoter        6455..6485
                     /label=lac promoter
                     /note="promoter for the E. coli lac operon"
     protein_bind    6493..6509
                     /label=lac operator
                     /bound_moiety="lac repressor encoded by lacI"
                     /note="The lac repressor binds to the lac operator to
                     inhibit transcription in E. coli. This inhibition can be
                     relieved by adding lactose or
                     isopropyl-beta-D-thiogalactopyranoside (IPTG)."
     primer_bind     6498..6520
                     /label=M13/pUC Reverse
                     /note="In lacZ gene"
     primer_bind     6517..6533
                     /label=M13 rev
                     /note="common sequencing primer, one of multiple similar
                     variants"
     primer_bind     6517..6533
                     /label=M13 Reverse
                     /note="In lacZ gene. Also called M13-rev"
     primer_bind     6552..6572
                     /label=T3
                     /note="T3 promoter, forward primer"
     promoter        6554..6572
                     /label=T3 promoter
                     /note="promoter for bacteriophage T3 RNA polymerase"
     promoter        6600..6826
                     /label=RSV promoter
                     /note="Rous sarcoma virus enhancer/promoter"
     LTR             6827..7007
                     /label=5' LTR (truncated)
                     /note="truncated 5' long terminal repeat (LTR) from HIV-1"
     misc_feature    7054..7179
                     /label=HIV-1 Psi
                     /note="packaging signal of human immunodeficiency virus
                     type 1"
     misc_feature    7672..7905
                     /label=RRE
                     /note="The Rev response element (RRE) of HIV-1 allows for
                     Rev-dependent mRNA export from the nucleus to the
                     cytoplasm."
     CDS             8090..8134
                     /codon_start=1
                     /product="antigenic peptide corresponding to amino acids
                     655 to 669 of the HIV envelope protein gp41 (Lutje Hulsik
                     et al., 2013)"
                     /label=gp41 peptide
                     /note="recognized by the 2H10 single-chain llama nanobody"
                     /translation="KNEQELLELDKWASL"
     promoter        8365..8575
                     /label=SV40 promoter
                     /note="SV40 early promoter"
     promoter        8387..8583
                     /label=SV40 promoter
                     /note="SV40 early promoter"
     rep_origin      8434..8569
                     /label=SV40 ori
                     /note="SV40 origin of replication"
     CDS             8615..9217
                     /codon_start=1
                     /gene="pac from Streptomyces alboniger"
                     /product="puromycin N-acetyltransferase"
                     /label=PuroR
                     /note="confers resistance to puromycin"
                     /translation="MTEYKPTVRLATRDDVPRAVRTLAAAFADYPATRHTVDPDRHIER
                     VTELQELFLTRVGLDIGKVWVADDGAAVAVWTTPESVEAGAVFAEIGPRMAELSGSRLA
                     AQQQMEGLLAPHRPKEPAWFLATVGVSPDHQGKGLGSAVVLPGVEAAERAGVPAFLETS
                     APRNLPFYERLGFTVTADVEVPEGPRTWCMTRKPGAS"
     primer_bind     complement(8615..8634)
                     /label=Puro-R
                     /note="Puromycin resistance gene, reverse primer. Also
                     called puro-variant-R"
     primer_bind     9111..9131
                     /label=Puro-F
                     /note="Puromycin resistance gene, forward primer"
     misc_feature    9260..9377
                     /label=cPPT/CTS
                     /note="central polypurine tract and central termination
                     sequence of HIV-1"
ORIGIN
        1 ggctccggtg cccgtcagtg ggcagagcgc acatcgccca cagtccccga gaagttgggg
       61 ggaggggtcg gcaattgaac cggtgcctag agaaggtggc gcggggtaaa ctgggaaagt
      121 gatgtcgtgt actggctccg cctttttccc gagggtgggg gagaaccgta tataagtgca
      181 gtagtcgccg tgaacgttct ttttcgcaac gggtttgccg ccagaacaca ggtaagtgcc
      241 gtgtgtggtt cccgcgggcc tggcctcttt acgggttatg gcccttgcgt gccttgaatt
      301 acttccacct ggctgcagta cgtgattctt gatcccgagc ttcgggttgg aagtgggtgg
      361 gagagttcga ggccttgcgc ttaaggagcc ccttcgcctc gtgcttgagt tgaggcctgg
      421 cctgggcgct ggggccgccg cgtgcgaatc tggtggcacc ttcgcgcctg tctcgctgct
      481 ttcgataagt ctctagccat ttaaaatttt tgatgacctg ctgcgacgct ttttttctgg
      541 caagatagtc ttgtaaatgc gggccaagat ctgcacactg gtatttcggt ttttggggcc
      601 gcgggcggcg acggggcccg tgcgtcccag cgcacatgtt cggcgaggcg gggcctgcga
      661 gcgcggccac cgagaatcgg acgggggtag tctcaagctg gccggcctgc tctggtgcct
      721 ggcctcgcgc cgccgtgtat cgccccgccc tgggcggcaa ggctggcccg gtcggcacca
      781 gttgcgtgag cggaaagatg gccgcttccc ggccctgctg cagggagctc aaaatggagg
      841 acgcggcgct cgggagagcg ggcgggtgag tcacccacac aaaggaaaag ggcctttccg
      901 tcctcagccg tcgcttcatg tgactccacg gagtaccggg cgccgtccag gcacctcgat
      961 tagttctcga gcttttggag tacgtcgtct ttaggttggg gggaggggtt ttatgcgatg
     1021 gagtttcccc acactgagtg ggtggagact gaagttaggc cagcttggca cttgatgtaa
     1081 ttctccttgg aatttgccct ttttgagttt ggatcttggt tcattctcaa gcctcagaca
     1141 gtggttcaaa gtttttttct tccatttcag gtgtcgtgag gctagcaccg ccaccatggt
     1201 gcccagctcg ccctcgcccc ctccgcctcc tcgggtctac aagccatgct tcgtgtgcaa
     1261 tgacaagtcc tctggctacc actatggggt cagctcttgt gaaggctgca agggcttctt
     1321 tcgccgaagc atccagaaga acatggtgta cacgtgtcac cgcgacaaaa actgtatcat
     1381 caacaaggtg accaggaatc gctgccagta ctgccggcta cagaagtgct tcgaagtggg
     1441 catgtccaag gaagctgtgc gaaatgaccg gaacaagaag aagaaagagg tgaaggaaga
     1501 agggtcacct gacagctatg agctgagccc tcagttagaa gagctcatca ccaaggtcag
     1561 caaagcccat caggagactt tcccctcgct ctgccagctg ggcaagtata ccacgaactc
     1621 cagtgcagac caccgcgtgc agctggatct ggggctgtgg gacaagttca gtgagctggc
     1681 taccaagtgc atcatcaaga tcgtggagtt tgccaagcgg ttgcctggct ttacagggct
     1741 cagcattgct gaccagatca ctctgctcaa agctgcctgc ctagatatcc tgatgctgcg
     1801 tatctgcaca aggtacaccc cagagcagga caccatgacc ttctccgacg ggctgaccct
     1861 gaaccggacc cagatgcaca atgccggctt cgggcccctc acagaccttg tctttgcctt
     1921 tgctgggcag ctcctgcccc tggagatgga tgacaccgag acagggctgc tcagcgccat
     1981 ctgcctcatc tgcggagacc gcatggacct ggaggagccc gaaaaagtgg acaagctgca
     2041 ggagccactg ctggaagccc tgaggctgta cgcccggcgc cggcggccca gccagcccta
     2101 catgttccca aggatgctaa tgaaaatcac cgacctccgg ggcatcagca ctaagggagc
     2161 tgaaagggcc attactctga agatggagat tccaggcccg atgcctccct taatccgaga
     2221 gatgctggag aaccctgaaa tgtttgagga tgactcctcg cagcctggtc cccaccccaa
     2281 tgcctctagc gaggatgagg ttcctggggg ccagggcaaa gggggcctga agtccccagc
     2341 ctagtaatga actagtccgt aacttgaaag tatttcgatt tcttggcttt atatatcttg
     2401 tggaaaggac gactgcggcc ataatgtttc ctatggacgc gttaagtcga caatcaacct
     2461 ctggattaca aaatttgtga aagattgact ggtattctta actatgttgc tccttttacg
     2521 ctatgtggat acgctgcttt aatgcctttg tatcatgcta ttgcttcccg tatggctttc
     2581 attttctcct ccttgtataa atcctggttg ctgtctcttt atgaggagtt gtggcccgtt
     2641 gtcaggcaac gtggcgtggt gtgcactgtg tttgctgacg caacccccac tggttggggc
     2701 attgccacca cctgtcagct cctttccggg actttcgctt tccccctccc tattgccacg
     2761 gcggaactca tcgccgcctg ccttgcccgc tgctggacag gggctcggct gttgggcact
     2821 gacaattccg tggtgttgtc ggggaaatca tcgtcctttc cttggctgct cgcctgtgtt
     2881 gccacctgga ttctgcgcgg gacgtccttc tgctacgtcc cttcggccct caatccagcg
     2941 gaccttcctt cccgcggcct gctgccggct ctgcggcctc ttccgcgtct tcgccttcgc
     3001 cctcagacga gtcggatctc cctttgggcc gcctccccgc gtcgacttta agaccaatga
     3061 cttacaaggc agctgtagat cttagccact ttttaaaaga aaagggggga ctggaagggc
     3121 taattcactc ccaacgaaga caagatctgc tttttgcttg tactgggtct ctctggttag
     3181 accagatctg agcctgggag ctctctggct aactagggaa cccactgctt aagcctcaat
     3241 aaagcttgcc ttgagtgctt caagtagtgt gtgcccgtct gttgtgtgac tctggtaact
     3301 agagatccct cagacccttt tagtcagtgt ggaaaatctc tagcagtacg tatagtagtt
     3361 catgtcatct tattattcag tatttataac ttgcaaagaa atgaatatca gagagtgaga
     3421 ggaacttgtt tattgcagct tataatggtt acaaataaag caatagcatc acaaatttca
     3481 caaataaagc atttttttca ctgcattcta gttgtggttt gtccaaactc atcaatgtat
     3541 cttatcatgt ctggctctag ctatcccgcc cctaactccg cccatcccgc ccctaactcc
     3601 gcccagttcc gcccattctc cgccccatgg ctgactaatt ttttttattt atgcagaggc
     3661 cgaggccgcc tcggcctctg agctattcca gaagtagtga ggaggctttt ttggaggcct
     3721 agggacgtac ccaattcgcc ctatagtgag tcgtattacg cgcgctcact ggccgtcgtt
     3781 ttacaacgtc gtgactggga aaaccctggc gttacccaac ttaatcgcct tgcagcacat
     3841 ccccctttcg ccagctggcg taatagcgaa gaggcccgca ccgatcgccc ttcccaacag
     3901 ttgcgcagcc tgaatggcga atgggnnnnn nnnnnnnnnn nnnnnnnnnn nnnnnnnnnn
     3961 nnnnnnnnnn nnnnnnnnnn nnnnnnnnnn nnnnnnnnnn nnnnnnnnnn nnnnnnnnnn
     4021 nnnnnnnnnn nnnnnnnnnn nnnnnnnnnc nnnnnnnnnn nnnnnnnnnn nnnnnnnnnn
     4081 nnnnnnnnnn nnnnnnnnnn nnnnnnnnnn nnnnnnnnnn nnnnnnnnnn nnnnnnnnnn
     4141 nannnnnnnn nnnnnnnnnn nnnnnnnnnn nnnnnnnnnn nnnnnnnnnn ncctttgacg
     4201 ttggagtcca cgttctttaa tagtggactc ttgttccaaa ctggaacaac actcaaccct
     4261 atctcggtct attcttttga tttataaggg attttgccga tttcggccta ttggttaaaa
     4321 aatgagctga tttaacaaaa atttaacgcg aattttaaca aaatattaac gcttacaatt
     4381 taggtggcac ttttcgggga aatgtgcgcg gaacccctat ttgtttattt ttctaaatac
     4441 attcaaatat gtatccgctc atgagacaat aaccctgata aatgcttcaa taatattgaa
     4501 aaaggaagag tatgagtatt caacatttcc gtgtcgccct tattcccttt tttgcggcat
     4561 tttgccttcc tgtttttgct cacccagaaa cgctggtgaa agtaaaagat gctgaagatc
     4621 agttgggtgc acgagtgggt tacatcgaac tggatctcaa cagcggtaag atccttgaga
     4681 gttttcgccc cgaagaacgt tttccaatga tgagcacttt taaagttctg ctatgtggcg
     4741 cggtattatc ccgtattgac gccgggcaag agcaactcgg tcgccgcata cactattctc
     4801 agaatgactt ggttgagtac tcaccagtca cagaaaagca tcttacggat ggcatgacag
     4861 taagagaatt atgcagtgct gccataacca tgagtgataa cactgcggcc aacttacttc
     4921 tgacaacgat cggaggaccg aaggagctaa ccgctttttt gcacaacatg ggggatcatg
     4981 taactcgcct tgatcgttgg gaaccggagc tgaatgaagc cataccaaac gacgagcgtg
     5041 acaccacgat gcctgtagca atggcaacaa cgttgcgcaa actattaact ggcgaactac
     5101 ttactctagc ttcccggcaa caattaatag actggatgga ggcggataaa gttgcaggac
     5161 cacttctgcg ctcggccctt ccggctggct ggtttattgc tgataaatct ggagccggtg
     5221 agcgtgggtc tcgcggtatc attgcagcac tggggccaga tggtaagccc tcccgtatcg
     5281 tagttatcta cacgacgggg agtcaggcaa ctatggatga acgaaataga cagatcgctg
     5341 agataggtgc ctcactgatt aagcattggt aactgtcaga ccaagtttac tcatatatac
     5401 tttagattga tttaaaactt catttttaat ttaaaaggat ctaggtgaag atcctttttg
     5461 ataatctcat gaccaaaatc ccttaacgtg agttttcgtt ccactgagcg tcagaccccg
     5521 tagaaaagat caaaggatct tcttgagatc ctttttttct gcgcgtaatc tgctgcttgc
     5581 aaacaaaaaa accaccgcta ccagcggtgg tttgtttgcc ggatcaagag ctaccaactc
     5641 tttttccgaa ggtaactggc ttcagcagag cgcagatacc aaatactgtt cttctagtgt
     5701 agccgtagtt aggccaccac ttcaagaact ctgtagcacc gcctacatac ctcgctctgc
     5761 taatcctgtt accagtggct gctgccagtg gcgataagtc gtgtcttacc gggttggact
     5821 caagacgata gttaccggat aaggcgcagc ggtcgggctg aacggggggt tcgtgcacac
     5881 agcccagctt ggagcgaacg acctacaccg aactgagata cctacagcgt gagctatgag
     5941 aaagcgccac gcttcccgaa gggagaaagg cggacaggta tccggtaagc ggcagggtcg
     6001 gaacaggaga gcgcacgagg gagcttccag ggggaaacgc ctggtatctt tatagtcctg
     6061 tcgggtttcg ccacctctga cttgagcgtc gatttttgtg atgctcgtca ggggggcgga
     6121 gcctatggaa aaacgccagc aacgcggcct ttttacggtt cctggccttt tgctggcctt
     6181 ttgctcacat gttctttcct gcgttatccc ctgattctgt ggataaccgt attaccgcct
     6241 ttgagtgagc tgataccgct cgccgcagcc gaacgaccga gcgcagcgag tcagtgagcg
     6301 aggaagcgga agagcgccca atacgcaaac cgcctctccc cgcgcgttgg ccgattcatt
     6361 aatgcagctg gcacgacagg tttcccgact ggaaagcggg cagtgagcgc aacgcaatta
     6421 atgtgagtta gctcactcat taggcacccc aggctttaca ctttatgctt ccggctcgta
     6481 tgttgtgtgg aattgtgagc ggataacaat ttcacacagg aaacagctat gaccatgatt
     6541 acgccaagcg cgcaattaac cctcactaaa gggaacaaaa gctggagctg caagcttaat
     6601 gtagtcttat gcaatactct tgtagtcttg caacatggta acgatgagtt agcaacatgc
     6661 cttacaagga gagaaaaagc accgtgcatg ccgattggtg gaagtaaggt ggtacgatcg
     6721 tgccttatta ggaaggcaac agacgggtct gacatggatt ggacgaacca ctgaattgcc
     6781 gcattgcaga gatattgtat ttaagtgcct agctcgatac ataaacgggt ctctctggtt
     6841 agaccagatc tgagcctggg agctctctgg ctaactaggg aacccactgc ttaagcctca
     6901 ataaagcttg ccttgagtgc ttcaagtagt gtgtgcccgt ctgttgtgtg actctggtaa
     6961 ctagagatcc ctcagaccct tttagtcagt gtggaaaatc tctagcagtg gcgcccgaac
     7021 agggacttga aagcgaaagg gaaaccagag gagctctctc gacgcaggac tcggcttgct
     7081 gaagcgcgca cggcaagagg cgaggggcgg cgactggtga gtacgccaaa aattttgact
     7141 agcggaggct agaaggagag agatgggtgc gagagcgtca gtattaagcg ggggagaatt
     7201 agatcgcgat gggaaaaaat tcggttaagg ccagggggaa agaaaaaata taaattaaaa
     7261 catatagtat gggcaagcag ggagctagaa cgattcgcag ttaatcctgg cctgttagaa
     7321 acatcagaag gctgtagaca aatactggga cagctacaac catcccttca gacaggatca
     7381 gaagaactta gatcattata taatacagta gcaaccctct attgtgtgca tcaaaggata
     7441 gagataaaag acaccaagga agctttagac aagatagagg aagagcaaaa caaaagtaag
     7501 accaccgcac agcaagcggc cgctgatctt cagacctgga ggaggagata tgagggacaa
     7561 ttggagaagt gaattatata aatataaagt agtaaaaatt gaaccattag gagtagcacc
     7621 caccaaggca aagagaagag tggtgcagag agaaaaaaga gcagtgggaa taggagcttt
     7681 gttccttggg ttcttgggag cagcaggaag cactatgggc gcagcgtcaa tgacgctgac
     7741 ggtacaggcc agacaattat tgtctggtat agtgcagcag cagaacaatt tgctgagggc
     7801 tattgaggcg caacagcatc tgttgcaact cacagtctgg ggcatcaagc agctccaggc
     7861 aagaatcctg gctgtggaaa gatacctaaa ggatcaacag ctcctgggga tttggggttg
     7921 ctctggaaaa ctcatttgca ccactgctgt gccttggaat gctagttgga gtaataaatc
     7981 tctggaacag atttggaatc acacgacctg gatggagtgg gacagagaaa ttaacaatta
     8041 cacaagctta atacactcct taattgaaga atcgcaaaac cagcaagaaa agaatgaaca
     8101 agaattattg gaattagata aatgggcaag tttgtggaat tggtttaaca taacaaattg
     8161 gctgtggtat ataaaattat tcataatgat agtaggaggc ttggtaggtt taagaatagt
     8221 ttttgctgta ctttctatag tgaatagagt taggcaggga tattcaccat tatcgtttca
     8281 gacccacctc ccaaccccga ggggacccat gcattgcatc tcaattagtc agcaaccagg
     8341 tgtggaaagt ccccaggctc cccagcaggc agaagtatgc aaagcatgcg tctcaattag
     8401 tcagcaacca tagtcccgcc cctaactccg cccatcccgc ccctaactcc gcccagttcc
     8461 gcccattctc cgccccatgg ctgactaatt ttttttattt atgcagaggc cgaggccgcc
     8521 tcggcctctg agctattcca gaagtagtga ggaggctttt ttggaggcct aggcttttgc
     8581 aaaaagcttt ctagaggtac caccggagct taccatgacc gagtacaagc ccacggtgcg
     8641 cctcgccacc cgcgacgacg tccccagggc cgtacgcacc ctcgccgccg cgttcgccga
     8701 ctaccccgcc acgcgccaca ccgtcgatcc ggaccgccac atcgagcggg tcaccgagct
     8761 gcaagaactc ttcctcacgc gcgtcgggct cgacatcggc aaggtgtggg tcgcggacga
     8821 cggcgccgcc gtggcggtct ggaccacgcc ggagagcgtc gaagcggggg cggtgttcgc
     8881 cgagatcggc ccgcgcatgg ccgagttgag cggttcccgg ctggccgcgc agcaacagat
     8941 ggaaggcctc ctggcgccgc accggcccaa ggagcccgcg tggttcctgg ccaccgtcgg
     9001 cgtctcgccc gaccaccagg gcaagggtct gggcagcgcc gtcgtgctcc ccggagtgga
     9061 ggcggccgag cgcgccgggg tgcccgcctt cctggagacc tccgcgcccc gcaacctccc
     9121 cttctacgag cggctcggct tcaccgtcac cgccgacgtc gaggtgcccg aaggaccgcg
     9181 cacctggtgc atgacccgca agcccggtgc cagttaacga attctagatc ttgagacaaa
     9241 tggcagtatt catccacaat tttaaaagaa aaggggggat tggggggtac agtgcagggg
     9301 aaagaatagt agacataata gcaacagaca tacaaactaa agaattacaa aaacaaatta
     9361 caaaaattca aaattttcgg gtttattaca gggacagcag agatccactt tggcgccggc
     9421 tcgaggcctg caggtgcaaa gatggataaa gttttaaaca gagaggaatc tttgcagcta
     9481 atggaccttc taggtcttga aaggagtggg aatt
//
