>Addgene plasmid #142719 | TFORF1032 | depositor partial sequence | sequence record 280295 | Insert
ACCGCCACCATGGTGCCCAGCTCGCCCTCGCCCCCTCCGCCTCCTCGGGTCTACAAGCCATGCTTCGTGT
GCAATGACAAGTCCTCTGGCTACCACTATGGGGTCAGCTCTTGTGAAGGCTGCAAGGGCTTCTTTCGCCG
AAGCATCCAGAAGAACATGGTGTACACGTGTCACCGCGACAAAAACTGTATCATCAACAAGGTGACCAGG
AATCGCTGCCAGTACTGCCGGCTACAGAAGTGCTTCGAAGTGGGCATGTCCAAGGAAGCTGTGCGAAATG
ACCGGAACAAGAAGAAGAAAGAGGTGAAGGAAGAAGGGTCACCTGACAGCTATGAGCTGAGCCCTCAGTT
AGAAGAGCTCATCACCAAGGTCAGCAAAGCCCATCAGGAGACTTTCCCCTCGCTCTGCCAGCTGGGCAAG
TATACCACGAACTCCAGTGCAGACCACCGCGTGCAGCTGGATCTGGGGCTGTGGGACAAGTTCAGTGAGC
TGGCTACCAAGTGCATCATCAAGATCGTGGAGTTTGCCAAGCGGTTGCCTGGCTTTACAGGGCTCAGCAT
TGCTGACCAGATCACTCTGCTCAAAGCTGCCTGCCTAGATATCCTGATGCTGCGTATCTGCACAAGGTAC
ACCCCAGAGCAGGACACCATGACCTTCTCCGACGGGCTGACCCTGAACCGGACCCAGATGCACAATGCCG
GCTTCGGGCCCCTCACAGACCTTGTCTTTGCCTTTGCTGGGCAGCTCCTGCCCCTGGAGATGGATGACAC
CGAGACAGGGCTGCTCAGCGCCATCTGCCTCATCTGCGGAGACCGCATGGACCTGGAGGAGCCCGAAAAA
GTGGACAAGCTGCAGGAGCCACTGCTGGAAGCCCTGAGGCTGTACGCCCGGCGCCGGCGGCCCAGCCAGC
CCTACATGTTCCCAAGGATGCTAATGAAAATCACCGACCTCCGGGGCATCAGCACTAAGGGAGCTGAAAG
GGCCATTACTCTGAAGATGGAGATTCCAGGCCCGATGCCTCCCTTAATCCGAGAGATGCTGGAGAACCCT
GAAATGTTTGAGGATGACTCCTCGCAGCCTGGTCCCCACCCCAATGCCTCTAGCGAGGATGAGGTTCCTG
GGGGCCAGGGCAAAGGGGGCCTGAAGTCCCCAGCCTAGTAATGAACTAGTCCGTAACTTGAAAGTATTTC
GATTTCTTGGCTTTATATATCTTGTGGAAAGGACGACTGCGGCCATAATGTTTCCTATGG
