>Addgene plasmid #142719 | TFORF1032 | depositor partial sequence | sequence record 280296 | Barcode
CTGCGGCCATAATGTTTCCTATGG
